LOCUS       Exported 5110 bp ds-DNA circular SYN 25-OCT-2021
DEFINITION  synthetic circular DNA
ACCESSION   .
VERSION     .
KEYWORDS    pCFJ90 - Pmyo-2::mCherry::unc-54utr
SOURCE      synthetic DNA construct
  ORGANISM  synthetic DNA construct
REFERENCE   1 (bases 1 to 5110)
  AUTHORS   Christian Frøkjær-Jensen, M Wayne Davis, Christopher E Hopkins,
  TITLE     Single-copy insertion of transgenes in Caenorhabditis elegans
  PUBMED    18953339
REFERENCE   2 (bases 1 to 5110)
  AUTHORS   .
  TITLE     Direct Submission
  JOURNAL   Exported Oct 25, 2021 from SnapGene Server 1.1.58
            http://www.snapgene.com
FEATURES             Location/Qualifiers
     source          1..5110
                     /organism="synthetic DNA construct"
                     /mol_type="other DNA"
     protein_bind    complement(71..91)
                     /gene="mutant version of attB"
                     /label=attB3
                     /bound_moiety="BP Clonase(TM)"
                     /note="core recombination site for the Gateway(R) BP
                     reaction"
     primer_bind     complement(99..116)
                     /label=M13 Forward
                     /note="In lacZ gene. Also called M13-F20 or M13 (-21)
                     Forward"
     primer_bind     complement(99..115)
                     /label=M13 fwd
                     /note="common sequencing primer, one of multiple similar
                     variants"
     primer_bind     complement(108..130)
                     /label=M13/pUC Forward
                     /note="In lacZ gene"
     primer_bind     443..465
                     /label=pGEX 3'
                     /note="pGEX vectors, reverse primer"
     primer_bind     complement(503..521)
                     /label=pBRforEco
                     /note="pBR322 vectors, upsteam of EcoRI site, forward
                     primer"
     promoter        589..693
                     /gene="bla"
                     /label=AmpR promoter
     CDS             694..1554
                     /codon_start=1
                     /gene="bla"
                     /product="beta-lactamase"
                     /label=AmpR
                     /note="confers resistance to ampicillin, carbenicillin, and
                     related antibiotics"
                     /translation="MSIQHFRVALIPFFAAFCLPVFAHPETLVKVKDAEDQLGARVGYI
                     ELDLNSGKILESFRPEERFPMMSTFKVLLCGAVLSRIDAGQEQLGRRIHYSQNDLVEYS
                     PVTEKHLTDGMTVRELCSAAITMSDNTAANLLLTTIGGPKELTAFLHNMGDHVTRLDRW
                     EPELNEAIPNDERDTTMPVAMATTLRKLLTGELLTLASRQQLIDWMEADKVAGPLLRSA
                     LPAGWFIADKSGAGERGSRGIIAALGSDGKPSRIVVIYTTGSQATMDERNRQIAEIGAS
                     LIKHW"
     primer_bind     complement(912..931)
                     /label=Amp-R
                     /note="Ampicillin resistance gene, reverse primer"
     rep_origin      1725..2313
                     /direction=RIGHT
                     /label=ori
                     /note="high-copy-number ColE1/pMB1/pBR322/pUC origin of
                     replication"
     primer_bind     2214..2233
                     /label=pBR322ori-F
                     /note="pBR322 origin, forward primer"
     primer_bind     2440..2462
                     /label=M13/pUC Reverse
                     /note="In lacZ gene"
     primer_bind     2459..2475
                     /label=M13 rev
                     /note="common sequencing primer, one of multiple similar
                     variants"
     primer_bind     2459..2475
                     /label=M13 Reverse
                     /note="In lacZ gene. Also called M13-rev"
     protein_bind    2495..2515
                     /gene="mutant version of attB"
                     /label=attB4
                     /bound_moiety="BP Clonase(TM)"
                     /note="core recombination site for the Gateway(R) BP
                     reaction"
     protein_bind    3495..3519
                     /gene="mutant version of attB"
                     /label=attB1
                     /bound_moiety="BP Clonase(TM)"
                     /note="recombination site for the Gateway(R) BP reaction"
     protein_bind    complement(4387..4411)
                     /gene="mutant version of attB"
                     /label=attB2
                     /bound_moiety="BP Clonase(TM)"
                     /note="recombination site for the Gateway(R) BP reaction"
ORIGIN
        1 gagtagtgtc tatggggttt ttgccttaaa tgacagaata cattcccaat ataccaaaca
       61 taactgtttc caactttatt atacatagtt gataattcac tggccgtcgt tttacaacgt
      121 cgtgactggg aaaaccctgg cgttacccaa cttaatcgcc ttgcagcaca tccccctttc
      181 gccagctggc gtaatagcga agaggcccgc accgatcgcc cttcccaaca gttgcgcagc
      241 ctgaatggcg aatggcgcct gatgcggtat tttctcctta cgcatctgtg cggtatttca
      301 caccgcatat ggtgcactct cagtgcaatc tgctctgatg ccgcatagtt aagccagccc
      361 cgacacccgc caacacccgc tgacgcgccc tgacgggctt gtctgctccc ggcatccgct
      421 tacagacaag ctgtgaccgt ctccgggagc tgcatgtgtc agaggttttc accgtcatca
      481 ccgaaacgcg cgagacgaaa gggcctcgtg atacgcctat ttttataggt taatgtcatg
      541 ataataatgg tttcttagac gtcaggtggc acttttcggg gaaatgtgcg cggaacccct
      601 atttgtttat ttttctaaat acattcaaat atgtatccgc tcatgagaca ataaccctga
      661 taaatgcttc aataatattg aaaaaggaag agtatgagta ttcaacattt ccgtgtcgcc
      721 cttattccct tttttgcggc attttgcctt cctgtttttg ctcacccaga aacgctggtg
      781 aaagtaaaag atgctgaaga tcagttgggt gcacgagtgg gttacatcga actggatctc
      841 aacagcggta agatccttga gagttttcgc cccgaagaac gttttccaat gatgagcact
      901 tttaaagttc tgctatgtgg cgcggtatta tcccgtattg acgccgggca agagcaactc
      961 ggtcgccgca tacactattc tcagaatgac ttggttgagt actcaccagt cacagaaaag
     1021 catcttacgg atggcatgac agtaagagaa ttatgcagtg ctgccataac catgagtgat
     1081 aacactgcgg ccaacttact tctgacaacg atcggaggac cgaaggagct aaccgctttt
     1141 ttgcacaaca tgggggatca tgtaactcgc cttgatcgtt gggaaccgga gctgaatgaa
     1201 gccataccaa acgacgagcg tgacaccacg atgcctgtag caatggcaac aacgttgcgc
     1261 aaactattaa ctggcgaact acttactcta gcttcccggc aacaattaat agactggatg
     1321 gaggcggata aagttgcagg accacttctg cgctcggccc ttccggctgg ctggtttatt
     1381 gctgataaat ctggagccgg tgagcgtggg tctcgcggta tcattgcagc actggggtca
     1441 gatggtaagc cctcccgtat cgtagttatc tacacgacgg ggagtcaggc aactatggat
     1501 gaacgaaata gacagatcgc tgagataggt gcctcactga ttaagcattg gtaactgtca
     1561 gaccaagttt actcatatat actttagatt gatttaaaac ttcattttta atttaaaagg
     1621 atctaggtga agatcctttt tgataatctc atgaccaaaa tcccttaacg tgagttttcg
     1681 ttccactgag cgtcagaccc cgtagaaaag atcaaaggat cttcttgaga tccttttttt
     1741 ctgcgcgtaa tctgctgctt gcaaacaaaa aaaccaccgc taccagcggt ggtttgtttg
     1801 ccggatcaag agctaccaac tctttttccg aaggtaactg gcttcagcag agcgcagata
     1861 ccaaatactg ttcttctagt gtagccgtag ttaggccacc acttcaagaa ctctgtagca
     1921 ccgcctacat acctcgctct gctaatcctg ttaccagtgg ctgctgccag tggcgataag
     1981 tcgtgtctta ccgggttgga ctcaagacga tagttaccgg ataaggcgca gcggtcgggc
     2041 tgaacggggg gttcgtgcac acagcccagc ttggagcgaa cgacctacac cgaactgaga
     2101 tacctacagc gtgagctatg agaaagcgcc acgcttcccg aagggagaaa ggcggacagg
     2161 tatccggtaa gcggcagggt cggaacagga gagcgcacga gggagcttcc agggggaaac
     2221 gcctggtatc tttatagtcc tgtcgggttt cgccacctct gacttgagcg tcgatttttg
     2281 tgatgctcgt caggggggcg gagcctatgg aaaaacgcca gcaacgcggc ctttttacgg
     2341 ttcctggtct tttgctggcc ttttgctcac atgttctttc ctgcgttatc ccctgattct
     2401 gtggataacc gtattaccgc ctttgagtga gctgatacca gcggataaca atttcacaca
     2461 ggaaacagct atgaccatga ttacgccaag ctatcaactt tgtatagaaa agttgcattt
     2521 tatatctgag tagtatcctt tgctttaaat gtccataaaa ctaattttat aatcaataaa
     2581 acaacgtttg taaatcaact gagtttacaa gtagagacat tgagggatac tttcactatg
     2641 ctaaagtgat aatcgaccaa ataataactt cactttggta tttattcctg tcttataaat
     2701 gttatgtatg aattaaattc atatgcatat ggctcactct gacaattttt aataatcttc
     2761 cagatcaata ttgactaccg atgcgggtgg tcttttgctt tgaattctgc tgaactttac
     2821 accccgaaca gcaatgtgtg cttcagccta aaaaaaagta agtgtgttaa tcagtgcccc
     2881 cgattcttca ttttttgccc ctctctcccg tttcgtcggc aaaagaagag aaaataaaga
     2941 taagtctcaa gataggttgg taatcgctaa agtggttgtg tggataagag tagcaaaatg
     3001 gcaggaagag cactttgcgc gcacacactg tactcattgt tctggataaa attctctcgt
     3061 tgtttgccgt cggatgtctg cctctctgca ttgagccggc ttcttcacta tctttagtta
     3121 acctaaaatg ccgtttcttt tctcgtatcc ccactatccc gttgaggttc tctgctctct
     3181 tcgctcccta ccgccagcga gcaactatcc gtgggggcgc cttgctcgga agatgggggg
     3241 gaagaaagaa gatttttgct atttgcactt gagaaagaga cttttcctgc gtcgatggtc
     3301 agagaacagt gtgcagacac ttttcagcta cctagaatta caattggata tccccgcctc
     3361 ccaatccacc cacccaggga aaaagaaggg ctcgccgaaa atcaaagtta tctccaggct
     3421 cgcgcatccc accgagcggt tgacttctct ccaccacttt tcattttaac cctcgatcgt
     3481 cagacacaga aatgacaagt ttgtacaaaa aagcaggctt aatggtctca aagggtgaag
     3541 aagataacat ggcaattatt aaagagttta tgcgtttcaa ggtgcatatg gagggatctg
     3601 tcaatgggca tgagtttgaa attgaaggtg aaggagaagg ccgaccatat gagggaacac
     3661 aaaccgcaaa actaaaggta agtttaaaca tatatatact aactaaccct gattatttaa
     3721 attttcaggt aactaaaggc ggaccattac cattcgcctg ggacatcctc tctccacagt
     3781 tcatgtatgg aagtaaagct tatgttaaac atccggcaga tataccagat tatttgaaac
     3841 tttcattccc ggagggtttt aagtgggaac gcgtaatgaa ttttgaagac ggaggagttg
     3901 ttacagtgac gcaagactca aggtaagttt aaacagttcg gtactaacta accatacata
     3961 tttaaatttt cagcctccaa gatggagaat ttatttataa agtcaaactt cgaggaacga
     4021 atttcccctc ggatggacct gttatgcaga agaagactat gggatgggaa gcttcaagtg
     4081 aaagaatgta ccctgaagac ggtgctctta agggagagat taaacaacgt cttaaattga
     4141 aagatggagg acattacgat gctgaggtaa gtttaaacat gattttacta actaactaat
     4201 ctgatttaaa ttttcaggtg aagacaactt acaaagccaa aaaaccagtt cagctgccag
     4261 gagcgtacaa tgttaatatt aaactggata tcacctccca caacgaggat tacactatcg
     4321 ttgagcaata tgaaagagct gaagggcggc actcgacagg tggcatggat gaattgtata
     4381 agtagtaccc agctttcttg tacaaagtgg gtgatatctg agctccgcat cggccgctgt
     4441 catcagatcg ccatctcgcg cccgtgcctc tgacttctaa gtccaattac tcttcaacat
     4501 ccctacatgc tctttctccc tgtgctccca ccccctattt ttgttattat caaaaaactt
     4561 ctcttaattt ctttgttttt tagcttcttt taagtcacct ctaacaatga aattgtgtag
     4621 attcaaaaat agaattaatt cgtaataaaa agtcgaaaaa aattgtgctc cctcccccca
     4681 ttaataataa ttctatccca aaatctacac aatgttctgt gtacacttct tatgtttttt
     4741 acttctgata aatttttttg aaacatcata gaaaaaaccg cacacaaaat accttatcat
     4801 atgttacgtt tcagtttatg accgcaattt ttatttcttc gcacgtctgg gcctctcatg
     4861 acgtcaaatc atgctcatcg tgaaaaagtt ttggagtatt tttggaattt ttcaatcaag
     4921 tgaaagttta tgaaattaat tttcctgctt ttgctttttg gggtttcccc tattgtttgt
     4981 caagatttcg aggacggcgt ttttcttgct aaaatcacaa gtattgatga gcacgatgca
     5041 agaaagatcg gaagaaggtt tgggtttgag gctcagtgga aggtgagtag aagttgataa
     5101 tttgaaagtg
//
