[The description below was written by a language model from this plasmid's Addgene catalogue record and the feature table of its GenBank file.]
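Description:
pCFJ90 is a 5.1 kb C. elegans expression plasmid that drives the red fluorescent protein mCherry in the worm pharynx. The record does not name a vector backbone. The feature table shows a small pUC-type bacterial scaffold of about 2.4 kb with a high-copy ColE1/pMB1 origin of replication and a beta-lactamase gene under its own promoter, so the plasmid is propagated in E. coli under ampicillin selection. M13 forward and reverse primer sites flank the insert region.

The roughly 2.7 kb payload is not annotated as individual promoter, coding and UTR features. Its layout can be read from the construct name and from the four Gateway recombination scars. The sites attB4, attB1, attB2 and attB3 occur in that order, which is the pattern left by a three-fragment MultiSite Gateway assembly, although the catalogue lists the cloning method as restriction enzyme. By position, the attB4–attB1 interval would hold the myo-2 promoter, which is active in pharyngeal muscle. The attB1–attB2 interval would hold the mCherry coding region, and the attB2–attB3 interval would hold the unc-54 3′ UTR, a widely used worm terminator and polyadenylation region. This assignment is an inference, since the table does not mark these elements.

The depositor describes pCFJ90 as a co-injection marker. It is mixed with other DNA during germline microinjection, and bright red pharyngeal fluorescence identifies animals carrying the injected extrachromosomal array. It was deposited with work on single-copy transgene insertion in C. elegans. The depositor also notes that the plasmid is toxic to animals at high injection concentrations and should be used sparingly.
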