Addgene plasmid #19327: pCFJ90 - Pmyo-2::mCherry::unc-54utr
Depositing lab: Erik Jorgensen. Depositing organization: University of Utah. Publication: Single-copy insertion of transgenes in Caenorhabditis elegans. Christian Frøkjær-Jensen, M Wayne Davis, Christopher E Hopkins, Blake J Newman, Jason M Thumme, Søren-Peter Olesen, Morten Grunnet & Erik M Jorgensen. 10.1038/ng.248 PubMed 18953339.
Backbone
  Vector backbone: N/A
  Backbone size w/o insert (bp): 2446
  Vector type: Worm Expression
Growth in bacteria
  Bacterial resistance: Ampicillin, 100 μg/mL
  Growth temperature: 37°C
  Growth strain: DH5alpha
  Copy number: High Copy
Gene/Insert
  Gene/Insert name: Pmyo-2::mCherry
  Species: C. elegans (nematode)
  Insert size (bp): 2670
  Cloning method: Restriction Enzyme
  Sequencing primers: 5′ n/a
Terms and licenses: Academic/Nonprofit Terms; Industry Terms: Not Available to Industry
Depositor comments: Use as co-injection marker. Red mCherry fluorescence in the pharynx. Do not use at high concentration (above 5 ng/ul) as it is toxic to animals.
How to cite: pCFJ90 - Pmyo-2::mCherry::unc-54utr was a gift from Erik Jorgensen (Addgene plasmid # 19327 ; http://n2t.net/addgene:19327 ; RRID:Addgene_19327)
