>Addgene plasmid #19327 | pCFJ90 - Pmyo-2::mCherry::unc-54utr | addgene partial sequence | sequence record 100944 | P-Myo2-F 5'-gagacttttcctgcgtcgat-3'
TTTTCAGCTACCTAGAATTACAATTGGATATCCCCGCCTCCCAATCCACCCACCCAGGGAAAAAGAAGGG
CTCGCCGAAAATCAAAGTTATCTCCAGGCTCGCGCATCCCACCGAGCGGTTGACTTCTCTCCACCACTTT
TCATTTTAACCCTCGATCGTCAGACACAGAAATGACAAGTTTGTACAAAAAAGCAGGCTTAATGGTCTCA
AAGGGTGAAGAAGATAACATGGCAATTATTAAAGAGTTTATGCGTTTCAAGGTGCATATGGAGGGATCTG
TCAATGGGCATGAGTTTGAAATTGAAGGTGAAGGAGAAGGCCGACCATATGAGGGAACACAAACCGCAAA
ACTAAAGGTAAGTTTAAACATATATATACTAACTAACCCTGATTATTTAAATTTTCAGGTAACTAAAGGC
GGACCATTACCATTCGCCTGGGACATCCTCTCTCCACAGTTCATGTATGGAAGTAAAGCTTATGTTAAAC
ATCCGGCAGATATACCAGATTATTTGAAACTTTCATTCCCGGAGGGTTTTAAGTGGGAACGCGTAATGAA
TTTTGAAGACGGAGGAGTTGTTACAGTGACGCAAGACTCAAGGTAAGTTTAAACAGTTCGGTACTAACTA
ACCATACATATTTAAATTTTCAGCCTCCAAGATGGAGAATTTATTTATAAAGTCAAACTTCGAGGAACGA
ATTTCCCCTCGGATGGACCTGTTATGCAGAAGAAGACTATGGGATGGGAAGCTTCAAGTGAAAGAATGTA
CCCTGAAGACGGTGCTCTTAAGGGAGAGAT
