>Addgene plasmid #19327 | pCFJ90 - Pmyo-2::mCherry::unc-54utr | addgene partial sequence | sequence record 100945 | M13pUC-Fwd 5'-CCCAGTCACGACGTTGTAAAACG-3'
AAGTTGGAAACAGTTATGTTTGGTATATTGGGAATGTATTCTGTCATTTAAGGCAAAAACCCCATAGACA
CTACTCCACTTTCAAATTATCAACTTCTACTCACCTTCCACTGAGCCTCAAACCCAAACCTTCTTCCGAT
CTTTCTTGCATCGTGCTCATCAATACTTGTGATTTTAGCAAGAAAAACGCCGTCCTCGAAATCTTGACAA
ACAATAGGGGAAACCCCAAAAAGCAAAAGCAGGAAAATTAATTTCATAAACTTTCACTTGATTGAAAAAT
TCCAAAAATACTCCAAAACTTTTTCACGATGAGCATGATTTGACGTCATGAGAGGCCCAGACGTGCGAAG
AAATAAAAATTGCGGTCATAAACTGAAACGTAACATATGATAAGGTATTTTGTGTGCGGTTTTTTCTATG
ATGTTTCAAAAAAATTTATCAGAAGTAAAAAACATAAGAAGTGTACACAGAACATTGTGTAGATTTTGGG
ATAGAATTATTATTAATGGGGGGAGGGAGCACAATTTTTTTCGACTTTTTATTACGAATTAATTCTATTT
TTGAATCTACACAATTTCATTGTTAGAGGTGACTTAAAAGAAGCTAAAAAACAAAGAAATTAAGAGAAGT
TTTTTGATAATAACAAAAATAGGGGGTGGGAGCACAGGGAGAAAGAGCATGTAGGGATGTTGAAGAGTAA
TTGGACTTAGAAGTCAGAGGCACGGGCGCGAGATGGCGATCTGATGACAGCGGCCGATGCGGAGCTCAGA
TATCACCCACTTTGTACAAGAAAGCTGGGTACTACTTATACAATTCATCCATGCCACCTGTCGAGTGCCG
CCCTTCAGCTCTTTCATATTGCTC
