>Addgene plasmid #19327 | pCFJ90 - Pmyo-2::mCherry::unc-54utr | addgene partial sequence | sequence record 100950 | M13pUC-Rev 5'-AGCGGATAACAATTTCACACAGG-3'
GCCAGCTATCAACTTTGTATAGAAAAGTTGCATTTTATATCTGAGTAGTATCCTTTGCTTTAAATGTCCA
TAAAACTAATTTTATAATCAATAAAACAACGTTTGTAAATCAACTGAGTTTACAAGTAGAGACATTGAGG
GATACTTTCACTATGCTAAAGTGATAATCGACCAAATAATAACTTCACTTTGGTATTTATTCCTGTCTTA
TAAATGTTATGTATGAATTAAATTCATATGCATATGGCTCACTCTGACAATTTTTAATAATCTTCCAGAT
CAATATTGACTACCGATGCGGGTGGTCTTTTGCTTTGAATTCTGCTGAACTTTACACCCCGAACAGCAAT
GTGTGCTTCAGCCTAAAAAAAAGTAAGTGTGTTAATCAGTGCCCCCGATTCTTCATTTTTTGCCCCTCTC
TCCCGTTTCGTCGGCAAAAGAAGAGAAAATAAAGATAAGTCTCAAGATAGGTTGGTAATCGCTAAAGTGG
TTGTGTGGATAAGAGTAGCAAAATGGCAGGAAGAGCACTTTGCGCGCACACACTGTACTCATTGTTCTGG
ATAAAATTCTCTCGTTGTTTGCCGTCGGATGTCTGCCTCTCTGCATTGAGCCGGCTTCTTCACTATCTTT
AGTTAACCTAAAATGCCGTTTCTTTTCTCGTATCCCCACTATCCCGTTGAGGTTCTCTGCTCTCTTCGCT
CCCTACCGCCAGCGAGCAACTATCCGTGGGGGCGCCTTGCTCGGAAGATGGGGGGGAAGAAAGAAGATTT
TTGCTATTTGCACTTGAGAA
