>Addgene plasmid #19327 | pCFJ90 - Pmyo-2::mCherry::unc-54utr | addgene partial sequence | sequence record 100952 | DsRed1-C 5'-AGCTGGACATCACCTCCCACAACG-3'
AAGAGCTGAAGGGCGGCACTCGACAGGTGGCATGGATGAATTGTATAAGTAGTACCCAGCTTTCTTGTAC
AAAGTGGGTGATATCTGAGCTCCGCATCGGCCGCTGTCATCAGATCGCCATCTCGCGCCCGTGCCTCTGA
CTTCTAAGTCCAATTACTCTTCAACATCCCTACATGCTCTTTCTCCCTGTGCTCCCACCCCCTATTTTTG
TTATTATCAAAAAACTTCTCTTAATTTCTTTGTTTTTTAGCTTCTTTTAAGTCACCTCTAACAATGAAAT
TGTGTAGATTCAAAAATAGAATTAATTCGTAATAAAAAGTCGAAAAAAATTGTGCTCCCTCCCCCCATTA
ATAATAATTCTATCCCAAAATCTACACAATGTTCTGTGTACACTTCTTATGTTTTTTACTTCTGATAAAT
TTTTTTGAAACATCATAGAAAAAACCGCACACAAAATACCTTATCATATGTTACGTTTCAGTTTATGACC
GCAATTTTTATTTCTTCGCACGTCTGGGCCTCTCATGACGTCAAATCATGCTCATCGTGAAAAAGTTTTG
GAGTATTTTTGGAATTTTTCAATCAAGTGAAAGTTTATGAAATTAATTTTCCTGCTTTTGCTTTTTGGGG
TTTCCCCTATTGTTTGTCAAGATTTCGAGGACGGCGTTTTTCTTGCTAAAATCACAAGTATTGATGAGCA
CGATGCAAGAAAGATCGGAAGAAGGTTTGGGTTTGAGGCTCAGTGGAAGGTGAGTAGAAGTTGATAATTT
GAAAGTGG
